Addgene plasmid #218712: pEGFP-C1-BBS2
Purpose: Expresses N-terminally EGFP-tagged BBS2 in mammalian cells
Depositing lab: Kazuhisa Nakayama. Depositing organization: Kyoto University, Graduate School of Pharmaceutical Sciences. Publication: Multisubunit complex architectures revealed by visible immunoprecipitation (VIP) assay using fluorescent fusion proteins. Katoh Y, Nozaki S, Hartanto D, Miyano R, Nakayama K. J Cell Sci. 2015 May 11. pii: jcs.168740. 10.1242/jcs.168740 PubMed 25964651.
Backbone
  Vector backbone: pEGFP-C1
  Backbone manufacturer: Clontech
  Backbone size w/o insert (bp): 4731
  Vector type: Mammalian Expression
  Selectable markers: Neomycin (select with G418)
Growth in bacteria
  Bacterial resistance: Kanamycin, 50 μg/mL
  Growth temperature: 37°C
  Growth strain: DH5alpha
  Copy number: High Copy
Gene/Insert
  Gene/Insert name: BBS2
  Species: H. sapiens (human)
  Insert size (bp): 2163
  Entrez Gene: BBS2 (a.k.a. BBS, RP74)
  Promoter: CMV
  Tag / fusion protein: EGFP (N terminal on backbone)
  Cloning method: Restriction Enzyme; 5′ cloning site BglII/BamHI (destroyed during cloning); 3′ cloning site EcoRI (not destroyed)
  Sequencing primers: 5′ CTGAGCAAAGACCCCAACGAG; 3′ GAAATTTGTGATGCTATTGC
Terms and licenses: Academic/Nonprofit Terms; Industry Terms: Not Available to Industry
How to cite: pEGFP-C1-BBS2 was a gift from Kazuhisa Nakayama (Addgene plasmid # 218712 ; http://n2t.net/addgene:218712 ; RRID:Addgene_218712)
