[The description below was written by a language model from this plasmid's Addgene catalogue record and pLannotate feature annotations shown in this document.]
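Description:
pEGFP-C1-BBS2 is a mammalian expression plasmid built on the Clontech pEGFP-C1 backbone and carrying the human BBS2 coding sequence fused in frame to the C-terminus of EGFP, so that the expressed protein bears an N-terminal green fluorescent tag. The sequenced record is 6,886 nt. Transcription is driven by the human cytomegalovirus immediate early enhancer and promoter, which gives strong constitutive expression in most cultured mammalian cells. The EGFP open reading frame is followed after a short linker by the 2,163 bp BBS2 insert, a remnant of the multiple cloning site and the SV40 polyadenylation signal. The insert was placed by restriction cloning, joining compatible BglII and BamHI ends at the 5′ junction (destroying both sites) and retaining EcoRI at the 3′ end.

The plasmid replicates at high copy in E. coli from a pUC-type ColE1 origin, and an f1 origin is also present for single-stranded DNA production. One Tn5 aminoglycoside phosphotransferase gene serves as the marker in both hosts. A bacterial bla-type promoter expresses it for kanamycin selection, and the SV40 enhancer/early promoter with the HSV TK polyadenylation signal expresses it for G418 selection of stably transfected mammalian cells. The short large T antigen, ble and bGH poly(A) fragments in the annotation are most likely partial matches within backbone sequence rather than functional elements.

BBS2 is a subunit of the BBSome, a complex implicated in sorting membrane proteins to primary cilia and in ciliogenesis. The associated publication describes a visible immunoprecipitation assay that uses fluorescent fusion proteins to map the architecture of multisubunit complexes, so this construct is suited to such interaction studies and to imaging BBS2 localisation in live or fixed cells.
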