Features (pLannotate 1.2.2; 15 found; start..end, strand, type, name):
     61..364     +  enhancer       CMV enhancer: human cytomegalovirus immediate early enhancer
    365..568     +  promoter       CMV promoter: human cytomegalovirus (CMV) immediate early promoter
    613..1329    +  CDS            EGFP: EGFP is a basic (constitutively fluorescent) green fluorescent protein published in 1996, derived from Aequorea victoria. It is reported to be a rapidly-maturing weak dimer with moderate acid sensitivity.
   1348..3510    +  CDS            BBS2: BBS2_HUMAN - Experimental evidence at protein level: Swiss-Prot protein existence level 1. The BBSome complex is thought to function as a coat complex required for sorting of specific membrane proteins to the primary cilia. The BBSome complex is required for ciliogenesis but is dispensable for centriolar satellite function. This ciliogenic function is mediated in part by the Rab8 GDP/GTP exchange factor, which localizes to the basal body and contacts the BBSome. Rab8(GTP) enters the primary cilium and promotes extension of the ciliary membrane. Firstly the BBSome associates with the ciliary me
   3514..3550    +  misc_feature   MCS (fragment): multiple cloning site
   3567..3651    +  CDS            large T antigen (fragment): large T antigen from SV40 (simian virus 40)
   3674..3795    +  polyA_signal   SV40 poly(A) signal: SV40 polyadenylation signal
   3829..4257    -  rep_origin     f1 ori (sequence partly withheld): f1 bacteriophage origin of replication; arrow indicates direction of (+) strand synthesis
   4284..4388    +  promoter       AmpR promoter: bla
   4390..4747    +  promoter       SV40 promoter: SV40 enhancer and early promoter
   4782..5576    +  CDS            NeoR/KanR: aminoglycoside phosphotransferase from Tn5; aph(3')-II (or nptII); confers resistance to neomycin, kanamycin, and G418 (Geneticin®)
   5597..5749    +  CDS            ble (fragment): BLE_KLEPN - Experimental evidence at protein level: Swiss-Prot protein existence level 1. Binding protein with a strong affinity to the bleomycin family of antibiotics. Binds to CL990; an antimitotic-antibiotic compound. From Klebsiella pneumoniae.
   5808..5855    +  polyA_signal   HSV TK poly(A) signal: herpes simplex virus thymidine kinase polyadenylation signal (Cole and Stacy, 1985)
   5946..5962    -  polyA_signal   bGH poly(A) signal (fragment): bovine growth hormone polyadenylation signal
   6184..6772    +  rep_origin     ori: high-copy-number ColE1/pMB1/pBR322/pUC origin of replication
>Addgene plasmid #218712 | pEGFP-C1-BBS2 | addgene full sequence | sequence record 434341 | Addgene NGS Result
TAGTTATTAATAGTAATCAATTACGGGGTCATTAGTTCATAGCCCATATATGGAGTTCCGCGTTACATAA
CTTACGGTAAATGGCCCGCCTGGCTGACCGCCCAACGACCCCCGCCCATTGACGTCAATAATGACGTATG
TTCCCATAGTAACGCCAATAGGGACTTTCCATTGACGTCAATGGGTGGAGTATTTACGGTAAACTGCCCA
CTTGGCAGTACATCAAGTGTATCATATGCCAAGTACGCCCCCTATTGACGTCAATGACGGTAAATGGCCC
GCCTGGCATTATGCCCAGTACATGACCTTATGGGACTTTCCTACTTGGCAGTACATCTACGTATTAGTCA
TCGCTATTACCATGGTGATGCGGTTTTGGCAGTACATCAATGGGCGTGGATAGCGGTTTGACTCACGGGG
ATTTCCAAGTCTCCACCCCATTGACGTCAATGGGAGTTTGTTTTGGCACCAAAATCAACGGGACTTTCCA
AAATGTCGTAACAACTCCGCCCCATTGACGCAAATGGGCGGTAGGCGTGTACGGTGGGAGGTCTATATAA
GCAGAGCTGGTTTAGTGAACCGTCAGATCCGCTAGCGCTACCGGTCGCCACCATGGTGAGCAAGGGCGAG
GAGCTGTTCACCGGGGTGGTGCCCATCCTGGTCGAGCTGGACGGCGACGTAAACGGCCACAAGTTCAGCG
TGTCCGGCGAGGGCGAGGGCGATGCCACCTACGGCAAGCTGACCCTGAAGTTCATCTGCACCACCGGCAA
GCTGCCCGTGCCCTGGCCCACCCTCGTGACCACCCTGACCTACGGCGTGCAGTGCTTCAGCCGCTACCCC
GACCACATGAAGCAGCACGACTTCTTCAAGTCCGCCATGCCCGAAGGCTACGTCCAGGAGCGCACCATCT
TCTTCAAGGACGACGGCAACTACAAGACCCGCGCCGAGGTGAAGTTCGAGGGCGACACCCTGGTGAACCG
CATCGAGCTGAAGGGCATCGACTTCAAGGAGGACGGCAACATCCTGGGGCACAAGCTGGAGTACAACTAC
AACAGCCACAACGTCTATATCATGGCCGACAAGCAGAAGAACGGCATCAAGGTGAACTTCAAGATCCGCC
ACAACATCGAGGACGGCAGCGTGCAGCTCGCCGACCACTACCAGCAGAACACCCCCATCGGCGACGGCCC
CGTGCTGCTGCCCGACAACCACTACCTGAGCACCCAGTCCGCCCTGAGCAAAGACCCCAACGAGAAGCGC
GATCACATGGTCCTGCTGGAGTTCGTGACCGCCGCCGGGATCACTCTCGGCATGGACGAGCTGTACAAGT
CCGGACTCAGATCCACCATGCTGCTGCCTGTGTTCACCCTGAAACTGCGCCACAAAATCAGCCCCCGAAT
GGTGGCCATAGGGCGCTACGACGGGACTCACCCGTGCCTGGCGGCCGCCACCCAAACGGGCAAGGTTTTT
ATTCATAATCCTCATACACGGAACCAGCATGTCAGTGCATCCAGGGTCTTCCAGAGCCCCCTGGAATCTG
ATGTTTCTCTTCTCAACATTAACCAGGCAGTCAGCTGTCTGACTGCAGGCGTATTGAACCCTGAGCTTGG
CTATGATGCCCTTTTAGTGGGGACACAGACTAATCTTTTGGCTTATGATGTCTACAATAATTCGGATTTG
TTCTACAGAGAGGTAGCAGATGGGGCAAATGCAATTGTGCTGGGGACATTGGGAGACATTTCTTCCCCTC
TTGCGATTATTGGTGGCAATTGTGCTCTGCAAGGTTTCAATCATGAAGGAAGTGATCTCTTTTGGACGGT
TACTGGAGACAATGTTAATTCCTTGGCCTTGTGTGACTTTGATGGTGATGGAAAGAAAGAGCTTCTTGTT
GGATCTGAGGATTTTGATATCCGAGTTTTTAAGGAAGATGAGATTGTGGCAGAAATGACAGAAACAGAGA
TAGTCACCTCTCTTTGTCCCATGTATGGCAGTCGATTTGGTTATGCCCTTTCCAATGGCACAGTTGGAGT
TTATGACAAAACATCCCGATACTGGAGAATTAAATCGAAAAATCATGCCATGAGCATTCATGCTTTTGAC
CTTAATTCTGATGGAGTGAATGAACTGATAACTGGTTGGTCCAATGGGAAGGTTGATGCTCGAAGTGACC
GAACTGGGGAGGTCATCTTTAAGGACAATTTTTCTTCTGCAATTGCCGGTGTGGTAGAGGGAGATTACCG
GATGGATGGCCACATACAGTTAATCTGCTGCTCAGTGGATGGGGAAATCCGGGGCTACCTGCCTGGCACG
GCTGAGATGAGGGGCAACCTCATGGACACCAGTGCAGAGCAGGACCTGATCCGAGAGCTGAGTCAGAAGA
AGCAGAATCTGTTGCTGGAACTCCGTAACTATGAGGAAAATGCCAAGGCTGAATTGGCCAGTCCACTGAA
CGAGGCTGATGGGCATCGGGGCATAATCCCAGCCAATACCAGGCTCCACACCACGCTCTCAGTCAGCCTG
GGGAATGAGACCCAAACTGCTCATACAGAATTACGCATTTCCACTTCTAATGACACCATCATCCGAGCAG
TATTGATTTTTGCAGAAGGAATTTTTACAGGTGAAAGCCACGTGGTACATCCCAGCATTCACAACCTCTC
CAGTTCCATCTGCATCCCTATTGTGCCTCCCAAAGATGTCCCTGTGGATCTGCACTTGAAGGCATTCGTG
GGTTACAGAAGCAGCACCCAGTTTCATGTATTTGAATCGACAAGACAGCTCCCTCGATTCTCCATGTATG
CGCTGACCAGCCTGGACCCTGCCAGTGAGCCAATCAGTTATGTTAACTTTACCATTGCAGAACGGGCACA
GAGGGTTGTTGTATGGCTCGGTCAGAACTTTCTGTTACCAGAAGACACTCACATTCAGAATGCTCCATTT
CAAGTGTGTTTCACATCTTTACGGAATGGCGGCCACCTGCATATAAAAATAAAACTTAGTGGAGAGATCA
CTATAAATACTGATGATATTGATTTGGCTGGTGATATCATCCAGTCAATGGCATCATTTTTTGCTATTGA
AGACCTTCAAGTAGAAGCGGATTTTCCTGTCTATTTTGAGGAATTACGAAAGGTGCTAGTTAAGGTGGAT
GAATATCATTCAGTGCATCAGAAGCTCAGTGCTGATATGGCTGATCATTCTAATTTGATCCGAAGTTTGC
TGGTCGGAGCTGAGGATGCTCGTCTGATGAGGGACATGAAAACAATGAAGAGTCGTTATATGGAACTCTA
TGACCTTAATAGAGACTTGCTAAATGGATATAAAATTCGCTGTAACAATCACACAGAGCTGTTGGGAAAC
CTCAAAGCAGTAAATCAAGCAATTCAAAGAGCAGGTCGTCTGCGGGTTGGAAAACCAAAGAACCAGGTGA
TCACTGCTTGTCGGGATGCAATTCGAAGCAATAACATCAACACACTGTTCAAAATCATGCGAGTGGGGAC
AGCTTCTTCCTAGGAATTCTGCAGTCGACGGTACCGCGGGCCCGGGATCCACCGGATCTAGATAACTGAT
CATAATCAGCCATACCACATTTGTAGAGGTTTTACTTGCTTTAAAAAACCTCCCACACCTCCCCCTGAAC
CTGAAACATAAAATGAATGCAATTGTTGTTGTTAACTTGTTTATTGCAGCTTATAATGGTTACAAATAAA
GCAATAGCATCACAAATTTCACAAATAAAGCATTTTTTTCACTGCATTCTAGTTGTGGTTTGTCCAAACT
CATCAATGTATCTTAACGCGTAAATTGTAAGCGTTAATATTTTGTTAAAATTCGCGTTAAATTTTTGTTA
AATCAGCTCATTTTTTAACCAATAGGCCGAAATCGGCAAAATCCCTTATAAATCAAAAGAATAGACCGAG
ATAGGGT
[37 nt withheld, positions 3928-3964]
AAAGAACGTGGACTCCAACGTCAAAGG
[49 nt withheld, positions 3992-4040]
T
[91 nt withheld, positions 4042-4132]
G
[124 nt withheld, positions 4134-4257]
CAGGTGGCACTTTTCGGGGAAATGTGCGCGGAACCCCTATTTGTTTATTTTTCTAAATACATTCAAATAT
GTATCCGCTCATGAGACAATAACCCTGATAAATGCTTCAATAATATTGAAAAAGGAAGAGTCCTGAGGCG
GAAAGAACCAGCTGTGGAATGTGTGTCAGTTAGGGTGTGGAAAGTCCCCAGGCTCCCCAGCAGGCAGAAG
TATGCAAAGCATGCATCTCAATTAGTCAGCAACCAGGTGTGGAAAGTCCCCAGGCTCCCCAGCAGGCAGA
AGTATGCAAAGCATGCATCTCAATTAGTCAGCAACCATAGTCCCGCCCCTAACTCCGCCCATCCCGCCCC
TAACTCCGCCCAGTTCCGCCCATTCTCCGCCCCATGGCTGACTAATTTTTTTTATTTATGCAGAGGCCGA
GGCCGCCTCGGCCTCTGAGCTATTCCAGAAGTAGTGAGGAGGCTTTTTTGGAGGCCTAGGCTTTTGCAAA
GATCGATCAAGAGACAGGATGAGGATCGTTTCGCATGATTGAACAAGATGGATTGCACGCAGGTTCTCCG
GCCGCTTGGGTGGAGAGGCTATTCGGCTATGACTGGGCACAACAGACAATCGGCTGCTCTGATGCCGCCG
TGTTCCGGCTGTCAGCGCAGGGGCGCCCGGTTCTTTTTGTCAAGACCGACCTGTCCGGTGCCCTGAATGA
ACTGCAAGACGAGGCAGCGCGGCTATCGTGGCTGGCCACGACGGGCGTTCCTTGCGCAGCTGTGCTCGAC
GTTGTCACTGAAGCGGGAAGGGACTGGCTGCTATTGGGCGAAGTGCCGGGGCAGGATCTCCTGTCATCTC
ACCTTGCTCCTGCCGAGAAAGTATCCATCATGGCTGATGCAATGCGGCGGCTGCATACGCTTGATCCGGC
TACCTGCCCATTCGACCACCAAGCGAAACATCGCATCGAGCGAGCACGTACTCGGATGGAAGCCGGTCTT
GTCGATCAGGATGATCTGGACGAAGAGCATCAGGGGCTCGCGCCAGCCGAACTGTTCGCCAGGCTCAAGG
CGAGCATGCCCGACGGCGAGGATCTCGTCGTGACCCATGGCGATGCCTGCTTGCCGAATATCATGGTGGA
AAATGGCCGCTTTTCTGGATTCATCGACTGTGGCCGGCTGGGTGTGGCGGACCGCTATCAGGACATAGCG
TTGGCTACCCGTGATATTGCTGAAGAGCTTGGCGGCGAATGGGCTGACCGCTTCCTCGTGCTTTACGGTA
TCGCCGCTCCCGATTCGCAGCGCATCGCCTTCTATCGCCTTCTTGACGAGTTCTTCTGAGCGGGACTCTG
GGGTTCGAAATGACCGACCAAGCGACGCCCAACCTGCCATCACGAGATTTCGATTCCACCGCCGCCTTCT
ATGAAAGGTTGGGCTTCGGAATCGTTTTCCGGGACGCCGGCTGGATGATCCTCCAGCGCGGGGATCTCAT
GCTGGAGTTCTTCGCCCACCCTAGGGGGAGGCTAACTGAAACACGGAAGGAGACAATACCGGAAGGAACC
CGCGCTATGACGGCAATAAAAAGACAGAATAAAACGCACGGTGTTGGGTCGTTTGTTCATAAACGCGGGG
TTCGGTCCCAGGGCTGGCACTCTGTCGATACCCCACCGAGACCCCATTGGGGCCAATACGCCCGCGTTTC
TTCCTTTTCCCCACCCCACCCCCCAAGTTCGGGTGAAGGCCCAGGGCTCGCAGCCAACGTCGGGGCGGCA
GGCCCTGCCATAGCCTCAGGTTACTCATATATACTTTAGATTGATTTAAAACTTCATTTTTAATTTAAAA
GGATCTAGGTGAAGATCCTTTTTGATAATCTCATGACCAAAATCCCTTAACGTGAGTTTTCGTTCCACTG
AGCGTCAGACCCCGTAGAAAAGATCAAAGGATCTTCTTGAGATCCTTTTTTTCTGCGCGTAATCTGCTGC
TTGCAAACAAAAAAACCACCGCTACCAGCGGTGGTTTGTTTGCCGGATCAAGAGCTACCAACTCTTTTTC
CGAAGGTAACTGGCTTCAGCAGAGCGCAGATACCAAATACTGTTCTTCTAGTGTAGCCGTAGTTAGGCCA
CCACTTCAAGAACTCTGTAGCACCGCCTACATACCTCGCTCTGCTAATCCTGTTACCAGTGGCTGCTGCC
AGTGGCGATAAGTCGTGTCTTACCGGGTTGGACTCAAGACGATAGTTACCGGATAAGGCGCAGCGGTCGG
GCTGAACGGGGGGTTCGTGCACACAGCCCAGCTTGGAGCGAACGACCTACACCGAACTGAGATACCTACA
GCGTGAGCTATGAGAAAGCGCCACGCTTCCCGAAGGGAGAAAGGCGGACAGGTATCCGGTAAGCGGCAGG
GTCGGAACAGGAGAGCGCACGAGGGAGCTTCCAGGGGGAAACGCCTGGTATCTTTATAGTCCTGTCGGGT
TTCGCCACCTCTGACTTGAGCGTCGATTTTTGTGATGCTCGTCAGGGGGGCGGAGCCTATGGAAAAACGC
CAGCAACGCGGCCTTTTTACGGTTCCTGGCCTTTTGCTGGCCTTTTGCTCACATGTTCTTTCCTGCGTTA
TCCCCTGATTCTGTGGATAACCGTATTACCGCCATGCAT
